Addgene plasmid #85116: pcDNA5/FRT/TO_TAP_FAM86A
Purpose: mammalian expression of FAM86A
Depositing lab: Pal Falnes. Depositing organization: University of Oslo. Publication: Identification and characterization of a novel evolutionarily conserved lysine-specific methyltransferase targeting eukaryotic translation elongation factor 2 (eEF2). Davydova E, Ho AY, Malecki J, Moen A, Enserink JM, Jakobsson ME, Loenarz C, Falnes PO. J Biol Chem. 2014 Oct 31;289(44):30499-510. doi: 10.1074/jbc.M114.601658. Epub 2014 Sep 17. PubMed 25231979.
Backbone
  Vector backbone: pcDNA5/FRT/TO
  Backbone manufacturer: Invitrogen
  Backbone size w/o insert (bp): 5137
  Vector type: Mammalian Expression
  Selectable markers: Hygromycin
Growth in bacteria
  Bacterial resistance: Ampicillin, 100 μg/mL
  Growth temperature: 37°C
  Growth strain: DH5alpha
  Copy number: High Copy
Gene/Insert
  Gene/Insert name: EEF2KMT (alt name: FAM86A)
  Species: H. sapiens (human)
  Insert size (bp): 1347
  Entrez Gene: FAM86A (a.k.a. SB153, MGC19636)
  Promoter: CMV
  Tag / fusion protein: CBP-SBP (N terminal on insert)
  Cloning method: Restriction Enzyme; 5′ cloning site BamHI (not destroyed); 3′ cloning site NotI (not destroyed)
  Sequencing primers: 5′ CMV-F; 3′ BGH-Rev
Terms and licenses: Academic/Nonprofit Terms; Industry Terms: Not Available to Industry
How to cite: pcDNA5/FRT/TO_TAP_FAM86A was a gift from Pal Falnes (Addgene plasmid # 85116 ; http://n2t.net/addgene:85116 ; RRID:Addgene_85116)
