[The description below was written by a language model from this plasmid's Addgene catalogue record and pLannotate feature annotations shown in this document.]
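Description:
pcDNA5/FRT/TO_TAP_FAM86A is a mammalian expression plasmid built on the Invitrogen pcDNA5/FRT/TO backbone, designed for tetracycline-regulated expression of human FAM86A (now called EEF2KMT), the lysine methyltransferase that targets translation elongation factor 2. In bacteria it is maintained as a high-copy plasmid through a ColE1/pUC-type origin and selected with ampicillin via the β-lactamase gene. Fragments annotated as f1 ori, lac promoter/operator and lacI are backbone remnants with no evident role in the construct's use.

The expression cassette is driven by the CMV immediate-early enhancer and promoter. It is followed by two short tet operator sequences, which the annotation software labels as PLtetO-1 and TRE fragments. In cells expressing the Tet repressor, these operators keep transcription off until tetracycline or doxycycline is added. The open reading frame begins with a tandem affinity purification tag made of a calmodulin-binding peptide and a streptavidin-binding peptide, fused to the N terminus of the EEF2KMT coding sequence. The insert was cloned between BamHI and NotI sites, and the cassette ends with the bovine growth hormone polyadenylation signal.

Downstream lies an FRT site placed directly in front of a hygromycin resistance gene with an SV40 poly(A) signal. No complete promoter is annotated upstream of this gene. In this backbone design, hygromycin resistance is gained only after FLP-mediated recombination into a genomic FRT site that supplies the promoter and start codon. This allows selection of isogenic, single-copy stable lines. The construct is therefore suited to inducible expression of tagged FAM86A and two-step affinity purification of the enzyme with its interacting proteins or substrates.
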