Features (pLannotate 1.2.2; 23 found; start..end, strand, type, name):
     28..80      -  misc_feature   bom (fragment): basis of mobility region from pBR322
    235..614     +  enhancer       CMV enhancer: human cytomegalovirus immediate early enhancer
    615..818     +  promoter       CMV promoter: human cytomegalovirus (CMV) immediate early promoter
    820..839     +  promoter       PLtetO-1 promoter (fragment): modified phage lambda PL promoter with tet operator sites (Lutz and Bujard, 1997)
    841..860     +  promoter       PLtetO-1 promoter (fragment): modified phage lambda PL promoter with tet operator sites (Lutz and Bujard, 1997)
    868..901     +  promoter       TRE3GV promoter (fragment): 3rd-generation Tet-responsive promoter that can be activated by binding of Tet-On® 3G, optimized for retroviral and lentiviral vectors
   1005..1082    +  CDS            CBP: calmodulin-binding peptide derived from skeletal muscle myosin light chain kinase; binds calmodulin with nanomolar affinity in the presence of calcium
   1101..1214    +  CDS            SBP: streptavidin-binding peptide selected from a peptide library; binds streptavidin with nanomolar affinity (Keefe et al., 2001)
   1236..2225    +  CDS            EEF2KMT: EF2KT_HUMAN - Also known as FAM86A From Homo sapiens (Human).
   2279..2503    +  polyA_signal   bGH poly(A) signal: bovine growth hormone polyadenylation signal
   2507..2528    +  promoter       SV40 promoter (fragment): SV40 enhancer and early promoter
   2549..2782    +  rep_origin     f1 ori (fragment) (sequence partly withheld): f1 bacteriophage origin of replication; arrow indicates direction of (+) strand synthesis
   2787..2834    +  protein_bind   FRT: FLP-mediated recombination occurs in the 8-bp core sequence TCTAGAAA (Turan and Bode, 2011). FLP recombinase from the Saccharomyces cerevisiae 2μ plasmid
   2842..3864    +  CDS            HygR: aminoglycoside phosphotransferase from E. coli; aph(4)-Ia; confers resistance to hygromycin
   3874..3999    +  CDS            ble (fragment): BLE_KLEPN - Experimental evidence at protein level: Swiss-Prot protein existence level 1. Binding protein with a strong affinity to the bleomycin family of antibiotics. Binds to CL990; an antimitotic-antibiotic compound. From Klebsiella pneumoniae.
   3994..4115    +  polyA_signal   SV40 poly(A) signal: SV40 polyadenylation signal
   4188..4204    -  protein_bind   lac operator: The lac repressor binds to the lac operator to inhibit transcription in E. coli. This inhibition can be relieved by adding lactose or isopropyl-β-D-thiogalactopyranoside (IPTG). lac repressor encoded by lacI
   4212..4242    -  promoter       lac promoter: promoter for the E. coli lac operon
   4257..4278    -  protein_bind   CAP binding site: CAP binding activates transcription in the presence of cAMP. E. coli catabolite activator protein
   4291..4383    -  CDS            lacI (fragment): lac repressor; lacI; The lac repressor binds to the lac operator to inhibit transcription in E. coli. This inhibition can be relieved by adding lactose or isopropyl-β-D-thiogalactopyranoside (IPTG).
   4566..5154    -  rep_origin     ori: high-copy-number ColE1/pMB1/pBR322/pUC origin of replication
   5325..6185    -  CDS            AmpR: β-lactamase; bla; confers resistance to ampicillin, carbenicillin, and related antibiotics
   6186..6290    -  promoter       AmpR promoter: bla
>Addgene plasmid #85116 | pcDNA5/FRT/TO_TAP_FAM86A | addgene full sequence | sequence record 165895 | Addgene Assembled Sequence
GACGGATCGGGAGATCTCCCGATCCCCTATGGTGCACTCTCAGTACAATCTGCTCTGATGCCGCATAGTT
AAGCCAGTATCTGCTCCCTGCTTGTGTGTTGGAGGTCGCTGAGTAGTGCGCGAGCAAAATTTAAGCTACA
ACAAGGCAAGGCTTGACCGACAATTGCATGAAGAATCTGCTTAGGGTTAGGCGTTTTGCGCTGCTTCGCG
ATGTACGGGCCAGATATACGCGTTGACATTGATTATTGACTAGTTATTAATAGTAATCAATTACGGGGTC
ATTAGTTCATAGCCCATATATGGAGTTCCGCGTTACATAACTTACGGTAAATGGCCCGCCTGGCTGACCG
CCCAACGACCCCCGCCCATTGACGTCAATAATGACGTATGTTCCCATAGTAACGCCAATAGGGACTTTCC
ATTGACGTCAATGGGTGGAGTATTTACGGTAAACTGCCCACTTGGCAGTACATCAAGTGTATCATATGCC
AAGTACGCCCCCTATTGACGTCAATGACGGTAAATGGCCCGCCTGGCATTATGCCCAGTACATGACCTTA
TGGGACTTTCCTACTTGGCAGTACATCTACGTATTAGTCATCGCTATTACCATGGTGATGCGGTTTTGGC
AGTACATCAATGGGCGTGGATAGCGGTTTGACTCACGGGGATTTCCAAGTCTCCACCCCATTGACGTCAA
TGGGAGTTTGTTTTGGCACCAAAATCAACGGGACTTTCCAAAATGTCGTAACAACTCCGCCCCATTGACG
CAAATGGGCGGTAGGCGTGTACGGTGGGAGGTCTATATAAGCAGAGCTCTCCCTATCAGTGATAGAGATC
TCCCTATCAGTGATAGAGATCGTCGACGAGCTCGTTTAGTGAACCGTCAGATCGCCTGGAGACGCCATCC
ACGCTGTTTTGACCTCCATAGAAGACACCGGGACCGATCCAGCCTCCGGACTCTAGCGTTTAAACTTAAG
CTTGGTACCGAGCTCGGATCCATGAAGCGACGATGGAAAAAGAATTTCATAGCCGTCTCAGCAGCCAACC
GCTTTAAGAAAATCTCATCCTCCGGGGCACTTGGAAGCGGTAGCGGTACCATGGACGAGAAGACCACCGG
CTGGCGGGGCGGCCACGTGGTGGAGGGCCTGGCCGGCGAGCTGGAGCAGCTGCGGGCCAGGCTGGAGCAC
CACCCTCAGGGCCAGCGGGAGCCCTCCGGCGGCTGCAAGCTGGGCATGGCGCCCGAGGAGAACGCGGGGA
CCGAACTCTTGCTGCAGAGTTTCGAGCGCCGCTTCCTGGCGGCACGCACACTGCGCTCCTTCCCCTGGCA
GAGCTTAGAAGCAAAGTTAAGAGACTCATCAGATTCTGAGCTGCTGCGGGATATTTTGCACAAGACTGTG
AAGCATCCTGTGTGTGTGAAGCACCCGCCGTCCGTCAAATATGCCCGGTGCTTTCTCTCAGAACTCATCA
AAAAGCACGAGGCTGTCCACACAGAGCCTTTGGACGAGCTGTATGAAGCGCTGGCGGAGACCCTGATGGC
CAAGGAGTCCACCCAGGGCCACCGGAGCTATTTGCTGCCCTCGGGAGGCTCGGTCACACTCTCCGAGAGC
ACGGCCATCATCTCCTACGGTACCACAGGCCTGGTCACATGGGACGCCGCCCTCTACCTTGCAGAATGGG
CCATCGAGAACCCGGCAGTCTTCACTAACAGGACTGTCCTAGAGCTTGGCAGTGGTGCTGGCCTCACAGG
CCTGGCCATCTGCAAGATGTGCCGCCCCCGGGCATACATCTTCAGCGACTGTCACAGCCGGGTCCTTGAG
CAGCTCCGAGGGAATGTCCTTCTCAATGGCCTCTCATTAGAGGCAGACATCACTGCCAAGTTAGACAGCC
CCAGGGTGACAGTGGCCCAGCTGGACTGGGACGTCGCGACGGTCCATCAGCTCTCTGCCTTCCAGCCAGA
TGTTGTCATTGCAGCAGATGTGCTGTATTGCCCAGAAGCCATCATGTCGCTGGTCGGCGTCCTGCGGAGG
CTGGCTGCCTGCCGGGAGCACCAGCGGGCTCCTGAGGTCTACGTGGCCTTTACCGTCCGCAACCCAGAGA
CGTGCCAGCTGTTCACCACCGAGCTAGGCCGGGCCGGGATCAGATGGGAAGTGGAACCTCGTCATGAGCA
GAAACTGTTTCCCTACGAAGAGCACTTGGAGATGGCAATGCTGAATCTCACCCTGTAGGCGGCCGCTCGA
GTCTAGAGGGCCCGTTTAAACCCGCTGATCAGCCTCGACTGTGCCTTCTAGTTGCCAGCCATCTGTTGTT
TGCCCCTCCCCCGTGCCTTCCTTGACCCTGGAAGGTGCCACTCCCACTGTCCTTTCCTAATAAAATGAGG
AAATTGCATCGCATTGTCTGAGTAGGTGTCATTCTATTCTGGGGGGTGGGGTGGGGCAGGACAGCAAGGG
GGAGGATTGGGAAGACAATAGCAGGCATGCTGGGGATGCGGTGGGCTCTATGGCTTCTGAGGCGGAAAGA
ACCAGCTGGGGCTCTAGGGGGTATCCCC
[124 nt withheld, positions 2549-2672]
C
[91 nt withheld, positions 2674-2764]
AGGGTGATGGTTCACGTACCTAGAAGTTCCTATTCCGAAGTTCCTATTCTCTAGAAAGTATAGGAACTTC
CTTGGCCAAAAAGCCTGAACTCACCGCGACGTCTGTCGAGAAGTTTCTGATCGAAAAGTTCGACAGCGTC
TCCGACCTGATGCAGCTCTCGGAGGGCGAAGAATCTCGTGCTTTCAGCTTCGATGTAGGAGGGCGTGGAT
ATGTCCTGCGGGTAAATAGCTGCGCCGATGGTTTCTACAAAGATCGTTATGTTTATCGGCACTTTGCATC
GGCCGCGCTCCCGATTCCGGAAGTGCTTGACATTGGGGAATTCAGCGAGAGCCTGACCTATTGCATCTCC
CGCCGTGCACAGGGTGTCACGTTGCAAGACCTGCCTGAAACCGAACTGCCCGCTGTTCTGCAGCCGGTCG
CGGAGGCCATGGATGCGATCGCTGCGGCCGATCTTAGCCAGACGAGCGGGTTCGGCCCATTCGGACCGCA
AGGAATCGGTCAATACACTACATGGCGTGATTTCATATGCGCGATTGCTGATCCCCATGTGTATCACTGG
CAAACTGTGATGGACGACACCGTCAGTGCGTCCGTCGCGCAGGCTCTCGATGAGCTGATGCTTTGGGCCG
AGGACTGCCCCGAAGTCCGGCACCTCGTGCACGCGGATTTCGGCTCCAACAATGTCCTGACGGACAATGG
CCGCATAACAGCGGTCATTGACTGGAGCGAGGCGATGTTCGGGGATTCCCAATACGAGGTCGCCAACATC
TTCTTCTGGAGGCCGTGGTTGGCTTGTATGGAGCAGCAGACGCGCTACTTCGAGCGGAGGCATCCGGAGC
TTGCAGGATCGCCGCGGCTCCGGGCGTATATGCTCCGCATTGGTCTTGACCAACTCTATCAGAGCTTGGT
TGACGGCAATTTCGATGATGCAGCTTGGGCGCAGGGTCGATGCGACGCAATCGTCCGATCCGGAGCCGGG
ACTGTCGGGCGTACACAAATCGCCCGCAGAAGCGCGGCCGTCTGGACCGATGGCTGTGTAGAAGTACTCG
CCGATAGTGGAAACCGACGCCCCAGCACTCGTCCGAGGGCAAAGGAATAGCACGTACTACGAGATTTCGA
TTCCACCGCCGCCTTCTATGAAAGGTTGGGCTTCGGAATCGTTTTCCGGGACGCCGGCTGGATGATCCTC
CAGCGCGGGGATCTCATGCTGGAGTTCTTCGCCCACCCCAACTTGTTTATTGCAGCTTATAATGGTTACA
AATAAAGCAATAGCATCACAAATTTCACAAATAAAGCATTTTTTTCACTGCATTCTAGTTGTGGTTTGTC
CAAACTCATCAATGTATCTTATCATGTCTGTATACCGTCGACCTCTAGCTAGAGCTTGGCGTAATCATGG
TCATAGCTGTTTCCTGTGTGAAATTGTTATCCGCTCACAATTCCACACAACATACGAGCCGGAAGCATAA
AGTGTAAAGCCTGGGGTGCCTAATGAGTGAGCTAACTCACATTAATTGCGTTGCGCTCACTGCCCGCTTT
CCAGTCGGGAAACCTGTCGTGCCAGCTGCATTAATGAATCGGCCAACGCGCGGGGAGAGGCGGTTTGCGT
ATTGGGCGCTCTTCCGCTTCCTCGCTCACTGACTCGCTGCGCTCGGTCGTTCGGCTGCGGCGAGCGGTAT
CAGCTCACTCAAAGGCGGTAATACGGTTATCCACAGAATCAGGGGATAACGCAGGAAAGAACATGTGAGC
AAAAGGCCAGCAAAAGGCCAGGAACCGTAAAAAGGCCGCGTTGCTGGCGTTTTTCCATAGGCTCCGCCCC
CCTGACGAGCATCACAAAAATCGACGCTCAAGTCAGAGGTGGCGAAACCCGACAGGACTATAAAGATACC
AGGCGTTTCCCCCTGGAAGCTCCCTCGTGCGCTCTCCTGTTCCGACCCTGCCGCTTACCGGATACCTGTC
CGCCTTTCTCCCTTCGGGAAGCGTGGCGCTTTCTCATAGCTCACGCTGTAGGTATCTCAGTTCGGTGTAG
GTCGTTCGCTCCAAGCTGGGCTGTGTGCACGAACCCCCCGTTCAGCCCGACCGCTGCGCCTTATCCGGTA
ACTATCGTCTTGAGTCCAACCCGGTAAGACACGACTTATCGCCACTGGCAGCAGCCACTGGTAACAGGAT
TAGCAGAGCGAGGTATGTAGGCGGTGCTACAGAGTTCTTGAAGTGGTGGCCTAACTACGGCTACACTAGA
AGAACAGTATTTGGTATCTGCGCTCTGCTGAAGCCAGTTACCTTCGGAAAAAGAGTTGGTAGCTCTTGAT
CCGGCAAACAAACCACCGCTGGTAGCGGTGGTTTTTTTGTTTGCAAGCAGCAGATTACGCGCAGAAAAAA
AGGATCTCAAGAAGATCCTTTGATCTTTTCTACGGGGTCTGACGCTCAGTGGAACGAAAACTCACGTTAA
GGGATTTTGGTCATGAGATTATCAAAAAGGATCTTCACCTAGATCCTTTTAAATTAAAAATGAAGTTTTA
AATCAATCTAAAGTATATATGAGTAAACTTGGTCTGACAGTTACCAATGCTTAATCAGTGAGGCACCTAT
CTCAGCGATCTGTCTATTTCGTTCATCCATAGTTGCCTGACTCCCCGTCGTGTAGATAACTACGATACGG
GAGGGCTTACCATCTGGCCCCAGTGCTGCAATGATACCGCGAGACCCACGCTCACCGGCTCCAGATTTAT
CAGCAATAAACCAGCCAGCCGGAAGGGCCGAGCGCAGAAGTGGTCCTGCAACTTTATCCGCCTCCATCCA
GTCTATTAATTGTTGCCGGGAAGCTAGAGTAAGTAGTTCGCCAGTTAATAGTTTGCGCAACGTTGTTGCC
ATTGCTACAGGCATCGTGGTGTCACGCTCGTCGTTTGGTATGGCTTCATTCAGCTCCGGTTCCCAACGAT
CAAGGCGAGTTACATGATCCCCCATGTTGTGCAAAAAAGCGGTTAGCTCCTTCGGTCCTCCGATCGTTGT
CAGAAGTAAGTTGGCCGCAGTGTTATCACTCATGGTTATGGCAGCACTGCATAATTCTCTTACTGTCATG
CCATCCGTAAGATGCTTTTCTGTGACTGGTGAGTACTCAACCAAGTCATTCTGAGAATAGTGTATGCGGC
GACCGAGTTGCTCTTGCCCGGCGTCAATACGGGATAATACCGCGCCACATAGCAGAACTTTAAAAGTGCT
CATCATTGGAAAACGTTCTTCGGGGCGAAAACTCTCAAGGATCTTACCGCTGTTGAGATCCAGTTCGATG
TAACCCACTCGTGCACCCAACTGATCTTCAGCATCTTTTACTTTCACCAGCGTTTCTGGGTGAGCAAAAA
CAGGAAGGCAAAATGCCGCAAAAAAGGGAATAAGGGCGACACGGAAATGTTGAATACTCATACTCTTCCT
TTTTCAATATTATTGAAGCATTTATCAGGGTTATTGTCTCATGAGCGGATACATATTTGAATGTATTTAG
AAAAATAAACAAATAGGGGTTCCGCGCACATTTCCCCGAAAAGTGCCACCTGACGTC
