>Addgene plasmid #85116 | pcDNA5/FRT/TO_TAP_FAM86A | addgene partial sequence | sequence record 165893 | BGH-rev 5'-TAGAAGGCACAGTCGAGG-3'
ACTCGAGCGGCCGCCTACAGGGTGAGATTCAGCATTGCCATCTCCAAGTGCTCTTCGTAGGGAAACAGTT
TCTGCTCATGACGAGGTTCCACTTCCCATCTGATCCCGGCCCGGCCTAGCTCGGTGGTGAACAGCTGGCA
CGTCTCTGGGTTGCGGACGGTAAAGGCCACGTAGACCTCAGGAGCCCGCTGGTGCTCCCGGCAGGCAGCC
AGCCTCCGCAGGACGCCGACCAGCGACATGATGGCTTCTGGGCAATACAGCACATCTGCTGCAATGACAA
CATCTGGCTGGAAGGCAGAGAGCTGATGGACCGTCGCGACGTCCCAGTCCAGCTGGGCCACTGTCACCCT
GGGGCTGTCTAACTTGGCAGTGATGTCTGCCTCTAATGAGAGGCCATTGAGAAGGACATTCCCTCGGAGC
TGCTCAAGGACCCGGCTGTGACAGTCGCTGAAGATGTATGCCCGGGGGCGGCACATCTTGCAGATGGCCA
GGCCTGTGAGGCCAGCACCACTGCCAAGCTCTAGGACAGTCCTGTTAGTGAAGACTGCCGGGTTCTCGAT
GGCCCATTCTGCAAGGTAGAGGGCGGCGTCCCATGTGACCAGGCCTGTGGTACCGTAGGAGATGATGGCC
GTGCTCTCGGAGAGTGTGACCGAGCCTCCCGAGGGCAGCAAATAGCTCCGGTGGCCCTGGGTGGACTCCT
TGGCCATCAGGGTCTCCGCCAGCGCTTCATACAGCTCGTCCAAAGGCTCTGTGTGGACAGCCTCGTGCTT
TTTGATGAGTTCTGAGAGAAAGCACCGGGCATATTTGACGGACGGCGGGTGCTTCACACACACAGGATGC
TTCACAGTCTTGTGCAA
