>Addgene plasmid #85116 | pcDNA5/FRT/TO_TAP_FAM86A | addgene partial sequence | sequence record 165894 | CMV-F 5'-CGCAAATGGGCGGTAGGCGTG-3'
GCAGAGCTCTCCCTATCAGTGATAGAGATCTCCCTATCAGTGATAGAGATCGTCGACGAGCTCGTTTAGT
GAACCGTCAGATCGCCTGGAGACGCCATCCACGCTGTTTTGACCTCCATAGAAGACACCGGGACCGATCC
AGCCTCCGGACTCTAGCGTTTAAACTTAAGCTTGGTACCGAGCTCGGATCCATGAAGCGACGATGGAAAA
AGAATTTCATAGCCGTCTCAGCAGCCAACCGCTTTAAGAAAATCTCATCCTCCGGGGCACTTGGAAGCGG
TAGCGGTACCATGGACGAGAAGACCACCGGCTGGCGGGGCGGCCACGTGGTGGAGGGCCTGGCCGGCGAG
CTGGAGCAGCTGCGGGCCAGGCTGGAGCACCACCCTCAGGGCCAGCGGGAGCCCTCCGGCGGCTGCAAGC
TGGGCATGGCGCCCGAGGAGAACGCGGGGACCGAACTCTTGCTGCAGAGTTTCGAGCGCCGCTTCCTGGC
GGCACGCACACTGCGCTCCTTCCCCTGGCAGAGCTTAGAAGCAAAGTTAAGAGACTCATCAGATTCTGAG
CTGCTGCGGGATATTTTGCACAAGACTGTGAAGCATCCTGTGTGTGTGAAGCACCCGCCGTCCGTCAAAT
ATGCCCGGTGCTTTCTCTCAGAACTCATCAAAAAGCACGAGGCTGTCCACACAGAGCCTTTGGACGAGCT
GTATGAAGCGCTGGCGGAGACCCTGATGGCCAAGGAGTCCACCCAGGGCCACCGGAGCTATTTGCTGCCC
TCGGGAGGCTCGGTCACACTCTCCGAGAGCACGGCCATCATCTCCTACGGTACCACAGGCCTGGTCACAT
GGGACGCCGCCCTCTACCTTGCAGAATGGGCCATCGAGAACCCGGCAGTCTTCACTAACAGGACTGTCCT
AGAGCTTGGCAGTGGTGCTGGCCTCACAGGCCTGGCCATCTGCAAGATGTGCCGCCCC
